Addgene plasmid #156718: pD649-HAsp-FCGR1A-Fc(DAPA)-AviTag-6xHis
Purpose: Mammalian expression of cell-surface protein extracellular domain fused to Fc(DAPA)-Avi-6xHis. Protein is secreted from cells.
Depositing lab: Chris Garcia. Depositing organization: Stanford University. Publication: A Human IgSF Cell-Surface Interactome Reveals a Complex Network of Protein-Protein Interactions. Wojtowicz WM, Vielmetter J, Fernandes RA, Siepe DH, Eastman CL, Chisholm GB, Cox S, Klock H, Anderson PW, Rue SM, Miller JJ, Glaser SM, Bragstad ML, Vance J, Lam AW, Lesley SA, Zinn K, Garcia KC. Cell. 2020 Aug 20;182(4):1027-1043.e17. doi: 10.1016/j.cell.2020.07.025. PubMed 32822567.
Backbone
  Vector backbone: pD649
  Backbone size w/o insert (bp): 6106
  Vector type: Mammalian Expression
Growth in bacteria
  Bacterial resistance: Ampicillin, 100 μg/mL
  Growth temperature: 37°C
  Growth strain: DH5alpha
  Copy number: High Copy
Gene/Insert
  Gene/Insert name: FCGR1A (alt name: FCGR1)
  Species: H. sapiens (human)
  Insert size (bp): 831
  Mutation: Fc region of human IgG contains D265A and P329A mutations (DAPA)
  Entrez Gene: FCGR1A (a.k.a. CD64, CD64A, FCG1, FCGR1, FCRI, FcgammaRI, IGFR1)
  Promoter: CMV/SP6
  Tag / fusion protein: Fc(DAPA)-AviTag-6xHis (C terminal on backbone)
  Cloning method: Restriction Enzyme; 5′ cloning site GCGGCCGC (not destroyed); 3′ cloning site GGCGCGCC (not destroyed)
  Sequencing primers: 5′ ATTTAGGTGACACTATAG; 3′ CACGTACCAGTTGAACTTCACC
Resource information
  A portion of this plasmid was derived from a plasmid made by: synthesis by ThermoFisher
Terms and licenses: Academic/Nonprofit Terms; Industry Terms: Not Available to Industry
Depositor comments: Some plasmids in this collection may have an IS4-like element ISVsa5 family transposase upstream of the CMV promoter.
How to cite: pD649-HAsp-FCGR1A-Fc(DAPA)-AviTag-6xHis was a gift from Chris Garcia (Addgene plasmid # 156718 ; http://n2t.net/addgene:156718 ; RRID:Addgene_156718)
