[The description below was written by a language model from this plasmid's Addgene catalogue record and pLannotate feature annotations shown in this document.]
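Description:
pD649-HAsp-FCGR1A-Fc(DAPA)-AviTag-6xHis is a mammalian expression plasmid built on the pD649 backbone and designed to produce a secreted, soluble form of the extracellular domain of human FCGR1A (CD64, the high-affinity IgG Fc receptor). It is propagated in E. coli as a high-copy plasmid through a ColE1/pUC-type origin and selected with ampicillin via a full-length β-lactamase gene. The sequenced record is 6,937 nt, consistent with the stated backbone plus the 831 bp insert.

Expression is driven by the human CMV immediate-early enhancer and promoter, followed by a fragment of CMV intron A and an SP6 promoter that can serve for in vitro transcription or as a sequencing primer site. The open reading frame begins with a signal sequence: the name indicates an HA signal peptide, although the automated annotation labels a short stretch here as an IgH signal sequence fragment. The FCGR1A ectodomain sits between retained NotI and AscI sites and is fused at its C terminus to a human IgG1 Fc region carrying the D265A and P329A (DAPA) substitutions, which are generally used to reduce Fc effector interactions. An AviTag for site-specific BirA biotinylation and a 6xHis tag for metal-affinity purification follow according to the record, though neither is separately annotated, and the unit ends with a bGH polyadenylation signal.

Downstream, an SV40 promoter/EM7 cassette with a puromycin N-acetyltransferase gene and SV40 poly(A) signal offers potential selection in mammalian cells. Small KanR, lacZα, ble and f1 ori fragments appear to be backbone remnants. The depositor notes that some plasmids in this collection may carry an IS4-like transposase insertion upstream of the CMV promoter; none is annotated here. The construct belongs to a collection used to map interactions among human IgSF cell-surface proteins.
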