Features (pLannotate 1.2.2; 21 found; start..end, strand, type, name):
    119..143     -  CDS            KanR (fragment): aminoglycoside phosphotransferase; aph(3')-Ia; confers resistance to kanamycin
    254..842     +  rep_origin     ori: high-copy-number ColE1/pMB1/pBR322/pUC origin of replication
   1067..1084    +  terminator     rrnB T2 terminator (fragment): transcription terminator T2 from the E. coli rrnB gene
   1109..1128    -  CDS            lacZα (fragment): LacZα fragment of β-galactosidase; lacZ fragment
   1584..1600    +  protein_bind   lac operator: The lac repressor binds to the lac operator to inhibit transcription in E. coli. This inhibition can be relieved by adding lactose or isopropyl-β-D-thiogalactopyranoside (IPTG). lac repressor encoded by lacI
   1843..2146    +  enhancer       CMV enhancer: human cytomegalovirus immediate early enhancer
   2147..2350    +  promoter       CMV promoter: human cytomegalovirus (CMV) immediate early promoter
   2486..2529    +  intron         CMV intron (fragment): modified intron A from human cytomegalovirus
   2581..2599    +  promoter       SP6 promoter: promoter for bacteriophage SP6 RNA polymerase
   2603..2640    +  CDS            IgH signal sequence (fragment): signal sequence from the mouse immunoglobulin heavy chain variable region
   2749..3579    +  CDS            FCGR1A (fragment): FCGR1_HUMAN - Also known as FCG1, FCGR1, IGFR1. Experimental evidence at protein level: Swiss-Prot protein existence level 1. High affinity receptor for the Fc region of immunoglobulins gamma. Functions in both innate and adaptive immune responses. From Homo sapiens (Human).
   3595..4272    +  CDS            IGHG1 (fragment): IGHG1_HUMAN - Experimental evidence at protein level: Swiss-Prot protein existence level 1. Constant region of immunoglobulin heavy chains. Immunoglobulins, also known as antibodies, are membrane-bound or secreted glycoproteins produced by B lymphocytes. In the recognition phase of humoral immunity, the membrane-bound immunoglobulins serve as receptors which, upon binding of a specific antigen, trigger the clonal expansion and differentiation of B lymphocytes into immunoglobulins- secreting plasma cells. Secreted immunoglobulins mediate the effector phase of humoral immunity, which results in
   4487..4598    +  polyA_signal   bGH poly(A) signal: bovine growth hormone polyadenylation signal
   4599..4707    +  rep_origin     f1 ori (fragment): f1 bacteriophage origin of replication; arrow indicates direction of (+) strand synthesis
   4721..5050    +  promoter       SV40 promoter: SV40 enhancer and early promoter
   5098..5145    +  promoter       EM7 promoter: synthetic bacterial promoter&nbsp
   5164..5763    +  CDS            PuroR (fragment): puromycin N-acetyltransferase; pac from Streptomyces; confers resistance to puromycin
   5773..5898    +  CDS            ble (fragment): BLE_KLEPN - Experimental evidence at protein level: Swiss-Prot protein existence level 1. Binding protein with a strong affinity to the bleomycin family of antibiotics. Binds to CL990; an antimitotic-antibiotic compound. From Klebsiella pneumoniae.
   5893..6014    +  polyA_signal   SV40 poly(A) signal: SV40 polyadenylation signal
   6067..6927    -  CDS            AmpR: β-lactamase; bla; confers resistance to ampicillin, carbenicillin, and related antibiotics
   6930..89      -  promoter       AmpR promoter (fragment) (across the origin): bla
>Addgene plasmid #156718 | pD649-HAsp-FCGR1A-Fc(DAPA)-AviTag-6xHis | addgene full sequence | sequence record 498518 | Addgene NGS Result
TTTCAATATTATTGAAGCATTTATCAGGGTTATTGTCTCATGAGCGGATACATATTTGAATGTATTTAGA
AAAATAAACAAATAGGGGTCAGTGTTACAACCAATTAACCAATTCTGAACATTATCGCGAGCCCATTTAT
ACCTGAATATGGCTCATAACACCCCTTGCTCATGACCAAAATCCCTTAACGTGAGTTACGCGCGCGTCGT
TCCACTGAGCGTCAGACCCCGTAGAAAAGATCAAAGGATCTTCTTGAGATCCTTTTTTTCTGCGCGTAAT
CTGCTGCTTGCAAACAAAAAAACCACCGCTACCAGCGGTGGTTTGTTTGCCGGATCAAGAGCTACCAACT
CTTTTTCCGAAGGTAACTGGCTTCAGCAGAGCGCAGATACCAAATACTGTTCTTCTAGTGTAGCCGTAGT
TAGCCCACCACTTCAAGAACTCTGTAGCACCGCCTACATACCTCGCTCTGCTAATCCTGTTACCAGTGGC
TGCTGCCAGTGGCGATAAGTCGTGTCTTACCGGGTTGGACTCAAGACGATAGTTACCGGATAAGGCGCAG
CGGTCGGGCTGAACGGGGGGTTCGTGCACACAGCCCAGCTTGGAGCGAACGACCTACACCGAACTGAGAT
ACCTACAGCGTGAGCTATGAGAAAGCGCCACGCTTCCCGAAGGGAGAAAGGCGGACAGGTATCCGGTAAG
CGGCAGGGTCGGAACAGGAGAGCGCACGAGGGAGCTTCCAGGGGGAAACGCCTGGTATCTTTATAGTCCT
GTCGGGTTTCGCCACCTCTGACTTGAGCGTCGATTTTTGTGATGCTCGTCAGGGGGGCGGAGCCTATGGA
AAAACGCCAGCAACGCGGCCTTTTTACGGTTCCTGGCCTTTTGCTGGCCTTTTGCTCACATGTTCTTTCC
TGCGTTATCCCCTGATTCTGTGGATAACCGTATTACCGCCTTTGAGTGAGCTGATACCGCTCGCCGCAGC
CGAACGACCGAGCGCAGCGAGTCAGTGAGCGAGGAAGCGGAAGGCGAGAGTAGGGAACTGCCAGGCATCA
AACTAAGCAGAAGGCCCCTGACGGATGGCCTTTTTGCGTTTCTACAAACTCTTTCTGTGTTGTAAAACGA
CGGCCAGTCTTAAGCTCGGGCCCCCTGGGCGGTTCTGATAACGAGTAATCGTTAATCCGCAAATAACGTA
AAAACCCGCTTCGGCGGGTTTTTTTATGGGGGGAGTTTAGGGAAAGAGCATTTGTCAGAATATTTAAGGG
CGCCTGTCACTTTGCTTGATATATGAGAATTATTTAACCTTATAAATGAGAAAAAAGCAACGCACTTTAA
ATAAGATACGTTGCTTTTTCGATTGATGAACACCTATAATTAAACTATTCATCTATTATTTATGATTTTT
TGTATATACAATATTTCTAGTTTGTTAAAGAGAATTAAGAAAATAAATCTCGAAAATAATAAAGGGAAAA
TCAGTTTTTGATATCAAAATTATACATGTCAACGATAATACAAAATATAATACAAACTATAAGATGTTAT
CAGTATTTATTATCATTTAGAATAAATTTTGTGTCGCCCTTAATTGTGAGCGGATAACAATTACGAGCTT
CATGCACAGTGGCGTTGACTCAATATTGGCCATTAGCCATATTATTCATTGGTTATATAGCATAAATCAA
TATTGGCTATTGGCCATTGCATACGTTGTATCTATATCATAATATGTACATTTATATTGGCTCATGTCCA
ATATGACCGCCATGTTGGCATTGATTATTGACTAGTTATTAATAGTAATCAATTACGGGGTCATTAGTTC
ATAGCCCATATATGGAGTTCCGCGTTACATAACTTACGGTAAATGGCCCGCCTGGCTGACCGCCCAACGA
CCCCCGCCCATTGACGTCAATAATGACGTATGTTCCCATAGTAACGCCAATAGGGACTTTCCATTGACGT
CAATGGGTGGAGTATTTACGGTAAACTGCCCACTTGGCAGTACATCAAGTGTATCATATGCCAAGTACGC
CCCCTATTGACGTCAATGACGGTAAATGGCCCGCCTGGCATTATGCCCAGTACATGACCTTATGGGACTT
TCCTACTTGGCAGTACATCTACGTATTAGTCATCGCTATTACCATGGTGATGCGGTTTTGGCAGTACATC
AATGGGCGTGGATAGCGGTTTGACTCACGGGGATTTCCAAGTCTCCACCCCATTGACGTCAATGGGAGTT
TGTTTTGGCACCAAAATCAACGGGACTTTCCAAAATGTCGTAACAACTCCGCCCCATTGACGCAAATGGG
CGGTAGGCGTGTACGGTGGGAGGTCTATATAAGCAGAGCTCGTTTAGTGAACCGTCAGATCGCCTGGAGA
CGCCATCCACGCTGTTTTGACCTCCATAGAAGACACCGGGACCGATCCAGCCTCCGCGGCCGGGAACGGT
GCATTGGAACGCGGATTCCCCGTGCCAAGAGTGACGTAAGTACCGCCTATAGAGTCTATAGGCCCACCCC
CTTGGCTTCGTTAGAACGCGGCTACAATTAATACATAACCTTATGTATCATACACATACGATTTAGGTGA
CACTATAGAATAACATCCACTTTGCCTTTCTCTCCACAGGTGTCCACTCCCAGGTCCAACTGCACCTCGG
TTCTATCGAAAACGCGCCTGCTAGCGCCACCATGAAGACCATCATTGCCCTGAGCTACATCTTCTGCCTG
GTGTTCGCTGCGGCCGCCCAAGTGGATACAACAAAGGCCGTGATCACCCTGCAGCCTCCATGGGTGTCCG
TGTTCCAAGAGGAAACCGTGACACTGCACTGCGAGGTGCTGCATCTGCCTGGATCTAGCAGCACCCAGTG
GTTTCTGAATGGCACCGCCACACAGACCAGCACACCCAGCTATAGAATCACCAGCGCCAGCGTGAACGAC
AGCGGCGAGTATAGATGCCAGAGAGGCCTGAGCGGCAGAAGCGACCCTATTCAGCTGGAAATCCACAGAG
GCTGGCTGCTGCTGCAGGTTTCCAGCAGAGTGTTTACAGAGGGCGAGCCCCTGGCTCTGAGATGTCACGC
TTGGAAGGACAAGCTGGTGTACAACGTGCTGTACTACCGGAACGGCAAGGCCTTCAAGTTCTTCCACTGG
AACAGCAACCTGACCATCCTCAAGACCAACATCAGCCACAACGGCACCTACCACTGTAGCGGCATGGGCA
AGCACAGATACACAAGCGCCGGCATCAGCGTGACCGTGAAAGAGCTGTTTCCCGCTCCTGTGCTGAACGC
CTCTGTGACAAGTCCCCTGCTGGAAGGCAATCTGGTCACCCTGTCTTGCGAGACAAAGCTGCTGCTTCAG
AGGCCTGGCCTGCAGCTGTACTTCAGCTTCTACATGGGCAGCAAGACCCTGCGGGGCAGAAATACCAGCA
GCGAGTACCAGATCCTGACCGCCAGAAGAGAGGACAGCGGACTGTATTGGTGCGAGGCTGCCACCGAGGA
TGGCAATGTGCTGAAGAGAAGCCCCGAGCTGGAACTGCAGGTTCTGGGACTGCAACTGCCCACACCTGTG
TGGTTCCATGGCGCGCCGGGCGGCGACAAGACCCACACCTGCCCCCCCTGCCCAGCTCCAGAACTGCTGG
GAGGGCCTTCCGTGTTCCTGTTCCCCCCCAAGCCCAAGGACACCCTGATGATCAGCAGGACCCCCGAGGT
GACCTGCGTGGTGGTGGCCGTGTCCCACGAGGACCCAGAGGTGAAGTTCAACTGGTACGTGGACGGCGTG
GAGGTGCACAACGCCAAGACCAAGCCCAGAGAGGAGCAGTACAACAGCACCTACAGGGTGGTGTCCGTGC
TGACCGTGCTGCACCAGGACTGGCTGAACGGCAAAGAATACAAGTGCAAAGTCTCCAACAAGGCCCTGGC
TGCCCCAATCGAAAAGACAATCAGCAAGGCCAAGGGCCAGCCACGGGAGCCCCAGGTGTACACCCTGCCC
CCCAGCCGGGAGGAGATGACCAAGAACCAGGTGTCCCTGACCTGTCTGGTGAAGGGCTTCTACCCCAGCG
ATATCGCCGTGGAGTGGGAGAGCAACGGCCAGCCCGAGAACAACTACAAGACCACCCCCCCAGTGCTGGA
CAGCGACGGCAGCTTCTTCCTGTACAGCAAGCTGACCGTGGACAAGTCCAGGTGGCAGCAGGGCAACGTG
TTCAGCTGCAGCGTGATGCACGAGGCCCTGCACAACCACTACACCCAGAAGTCCCTGAGCCTGAGCCCCG
GCGGCAGCGGTCTTAATGATATTTTCGAGGCTCAGAAGATTGAGTGGCATGAACACCACCACCATCACCA
CTAAGGCCGGCCTGTAGTCACTGGCACAACGCGTTACCCGGTAAGCCAATCGGGTATACACGGTCGTCAT
ACTGCAGACAGGGTTCTTCTACTTTGCAAGATAGTCTTGAGTAGTAAAATAAATAGATAGAGAAAATCAG
CCTCGACTGTGCCTTCTAGTTGCCAGCCATCTGTTGTTTGCCCCTCCCCCGTGCCTTCCTTGACCCTGGA
AGGTGCCACTCCCACTGTCCTTTCCTAATAAAATGAGGAAATTGCATCACAACACTCAACCCTATCTCGG
TCTATTCTTTTGATTTATAAGGGATTTTGCCGATTTCGGCCTATTGGTTAAAAAATGAGCTGATTTAACA
AAAATTTAACGCGAATTAATTCTGTGGAATGTGTGTCAGTTAGGGTGTGGAAAGTCCCCAGGCTCCCCAG
CAGGCAGAAGTATGCAAAGCATGCATCTCAATTAGTCAGCAACCAGGTGTGGAAAGTCCCCAGGCTCCCC
AGCAGGCAGAAGTATGCAAAGCATGCATCTCAATTAGTCAGCAACCATAGTCCCGCCCCTAACTCCGCCC
ATCCCGCCCCTAACTCCGCCCAGTTCCGCCCATTCTCCGCCCCATGGCTGACTAATTTTTTTTATTTATG
CAGAGGCCGAGGCCGCCTCTGCCTCTGAGCTATTCCAGAAGTAGTGAGGAGGCTTTTTTGGAGGCCTAGG
CTTTTGCAAAAAGCTCCCGGGAGCTTGTATATCCATTTTCGGATCTGATCAGCACGTGTTGACAATTAAT
CATCGGCATAGTATATCGGCATAGTATAATACGACAAGGTGAGGAACTAAACCATGACCGAGTACAAGCC
CACGGTGCGCCTCGCCACCCGCGACGACGTCCCCAGGGCCGTACGCACCCTCGCCGCCGCGTTCGCCGAC
TACCCCGCCACGCGCCACACCGTCGATCCGGACCGCCACATCGAGCGGGTCACCGAGCTGCAAGAACTCT
TCCTCACGCGCGTCGGGCTCGACATCGGCAAGGTGTGGGTCGCGGACGACGGCGCCGCGGTGGCGGTCTG
GACCACGCCGGAGAGCGTCGAAGCGGGGGCGGTGTTCGCCGAGATCGGCCCGCGCATGGCCGAGTTGAGC
GGTTCCCGGCTGGCCGCGCAGCAACAGATGGAAGGCCTCCTGGCGCCGCACCGGCCCAAGGAGCCCGCGT
GGTTCCTGGCCACCGTCGGCGTCTCGCCCGACCACCAGGGCAAGGGTCTGGGCAGCGCCGTCGTGCTCCC
CGGAGTGGAGGCGGCCGAGCGCGCCGGGGTGCCCGCCTTCCTGGAGACATCCGCGCCCCGCAACCTCCCC
TTCTACGAGCGGCTCGGCTTCACCGTCACCGCCGACGTCGAGGTGCCCGAAGGACCGCGCACCTGGTGCA
TGACCCGCAAGCCCGGTGCCTGACACGTGCTACGAGATTTCGATTCCACCGCCGCCTTCTATGAAAGGTT
GGGCTTCGGAATCGTTTTCCGGGACGCCGGCTGGATGATCCTCCAGCGCGGGGATCTCATGCTGGAGTTC
TTCGCCCACCCCAACTTGTTTATTGCAGCTTATAATGGTTACAAATAAAGCAATAGCATCACAAATTTCA
CAAATAAAGCATTTTTTTCACTGCATTCTAGTTGTGGTTTGTCCAAACTCATCAATGTATCTTATCATGT
CTGTATACCGTCGACCTCTAGCTAGAGCTTGGCGTAATCATGGTCATTACCAATGCTTAATCAGTGAGGC
ACCTATCTCAGCGATCTGTCTATTTCGTTCATCCATAGTTGCCTGACTCCCCGTCGTGTAGATAACTACG
ATACGGGAGGGCTTACCATCTGGCCCCAGCGCTGCGATGATACCGCGAGAACCACGCTCACCGGCTCCGG
ATTTATCAGCAATAAACCAGCCAGCCGGAAGGGCCGAGCGCAGAAGTGGTCCTGCAACTTTATCCGCCTC
CATCCAGTCTATTAATTGTTGCCGGGAAGCTAGAGTAAGTAGTTCGCCAGTTAATAGTTTGCGCAACGTT
GTTGCCATCGCTACAGGCATCGTGGTGTCACGCTCGTCGTTTGGTATGGCTTCATTCAGCTCCGGTTCCC
AACGATCAAGGCGAGTTACATGATCCCCCATGTTGTGCAAAAAAGCGGTTAGCTCCTTCGGTCCTCCGAT
CGTTGTCAGAAGTAAGTTGGCCGCAGTGTTATCACTCATGGTTATGGCAGCACTGCATAATTCTCTTACT
GTCATGCCATCCGTAAGATGCTTTTCTGTGACTGGTGAGTACTCAACCAAGTCATTCTGAGAATAGTGTA
TGCGGCGACCGAGTTGCTCTTGCCCGGCGTCAATACGGGATAATACCGCGCCACATAGCAGAACTTTAAA
AGTGCTCATCATTGGAAAACGTTCTTCGGGGCGAAAACTCTCAAGGATCTTACCGCTGTTGAGATCCAGT
TCGATGTAACCCACTCGTGCACCCAACTGATCTTCAGCATCTTTTACTTTCACCAGCGTTTCTGGGTGAG
CAAAAACAGGAAGGCAAAATGCCGCAAAAAAGGGAATAAGGGCGACACGGAAATGTTGAATACTCATATT
CTTCCTT
