>Addgene plasmid #156718 | pD649-HAsp-FCGR1A-Fc(DAPA)-AviTag-6xHis | depositor partial sequence | sequence record 302546 | insert (extracellular domain)
CAAGTGGATACAACAAAGGCCGTGATCACCCTGCAGCCTCCATGGGTGTCCGTGTTCCAAGAGGAAACCG
TGACACTGCACTGCGAGGTGCTGCATCTGCCTGGATCTAGCAGCACCCAGTGGTTTCTGAATGGCACCGC
CACACAGACCAGCACACCCAGCTATAGAATCACCAGCGCCAGCGTGAACGACAGCGGCGAGTATAGATGC
CAGAGAGGCCTGAGCGGCAGAAGCGACCCTATTCAGCTGGAAATCCACAGAGGCTGGCTGCTGCTGCAGG
TTTCCAGCAGAGTGTTTACAGAGGGCGAGCCCCTGGCTCTGAGATGTCACGCTTGGAAGGACAAGCTGGT
GTACAACGTGCTGTACTACCGGAACGGCAAGGCCTTCAAGTTCTTCCACTGGAACAGCAACCTGACCATC
CTCAAGACCAACATCAGCCACAACGGCACCTACCACTGTAGCGGCATGGGCAAGCACAGATACACAAGCG
CCGGCATCAGCGTGACCGTGAAAGAGCTGTTTCCCGCTCCTGTGCTGAACGCCTCTGTGACAAGTCCCCT
GCTGGAAGGCAATCTGGTCACCCTGTCTTGCGAGACAAAGCTGCTGCTTCAGAGGCCTGGCCTGCAGCTG
TACTTCAGCTTCTACATGGGCAGCAAGACCCTGCGGGGCAGAAATACCAGCAGCGAGTACCAGATCCTGA
CCGCCAGAAGAGAGGACAGCGGACTGTATTGGTGCGAGGCTGCCACCGAGGATGGCAATGTGCTGAAGAG
AAGCCCCGAGCTGGAACTGCAGGTTCTGGGACTGCAACTGCCCACACCTGTGTGGTTCCAT
